>Addgene plasmid #82590 | p3E-YFP-HA no-pA | depositor full sequence | sequence record 157091 | p3E-YFP-HA no-pA sequence 3394 bps
CTTTCCTGCGTTATCCCCTGATTCTGTGGATAACCGTATTACCGCCTTTGAGTGAGCTGATACCGCTCGC
CGCAGCCGAACGACCGAGCGCAGCGAGTCAGTGAGCGAGGAAGCGGAAGAGCGCCCAATACGCAAACCGC
CTCTCCCCGCGCGTTGGCCGATTCATTAATGCAGCTGGCACGACAGGTTTCCCGACTGGAAAGCGGGCAG
TGAGCGCAACGCAATTAATACGCGTACCGCTAGCCAGGAAGAGTTTGTAGAAACGCAAAAAGGCCATCCG
TCAGGATGGCCTTCTGCTTAGTTTGATGCCTGGCAGTTTATGGCGGGCGTCCTGCCCGCCACCCTCCGGG
CCGTTGCTTCACAACGTTCAAATCCGCTCCCGGCGGATTTGTCCTACTCAGGAGAGCGTTCACCGACAAA
CAACAGATAAAACGAAAGGCCCAGTCTTCCGACTGAGCCTTTCGTTTTATTTGATGCCTGGCAGTTCCCT
ACTCTCGCGTTAACGCTAGCATGGATGTTTTCCCAGTCACGACGTTGTAAAACGACGGCCAGTCTTAAGC
TCGGGCCCTGCAGCTCTAGAGCTCGAATTCTACAGGTCACTAATACCATCTAAGTAGTTGGTTCATAGTG
ACTGCATATGTTGTGTTTTACAGTATTATGTAGTCTGTTTTTTATGCAAAATCTAATTTAATATATTGAT
ATTTATATCATTTTACGTTTCTCGTTCAACTTTCTTGTACAAAGTGGCGGTGAGCAAGGGCGAGGAGCTG
TTCACCGGGGTGGTGCCCATCCTGGTCGAGCTGGACGGCGACGTAAACGGCCACAAGTTCAGCGTGTCCG
GCGAGGGCGAGGGCGATGCCACCTACGGCAAGCTGACCCTGAAGTTCATCTGCACCACCGGCAAGCTGCC
CGTGCCCTGGCCCACCCTCGTGACCACCTTCGGCTACGGCCTGCAGTGCTTCGCCCGCTACCCCGACCAC
ATGAAGCAGCACGACTTCTTCAAGTCCGCCATGCCCGAAGGCTACGTCCAGGAGCGCACCATCTTCTTCA
AGGACGACGGCAACTACAAGACCCGCGCCGAGGTGAAGTTCGAGGGCGACACCCTGGTGAACCGCATCGA
GCTGAAGGGCATCGACTTCAAGGAGGACGGCAACATCCTGGGGCACAAGCTGGAGTACAACTACAACAGC
CACAACGTCTATATCATGGCCGACAAGCAGAAGAACGGCATCAAGGTGAACTTCAAGATCCGCCACAACA
TCGAGGACGGCAGCGTGCAGCTCGCCGACCACTACCAGCAGAACACCCCCATCGGCGACGGCCCCGTGCT
GCTGCCCGACAACCACTACCTGAGCTACCAGTCCGCCCTGAGCAAAGACCCCAACGAGAAGCGCGATCAC
ATGGTCCTGCTGGAGTTCGTGACCGCCGCCGGGATCACTCTCGGCATGGACGAGCTGTACAAGGTCGACT
ATCCGTACGACGTACCAGACTACGCAGCATAGCAACTTTATTATACAAAGTTGGCATTATAAAAAAGCAT
TGCTTATCAATTTGTTGCAACGAACAGGTCACTATCAGTCAAAATAAAATCATTATTTGGAGCTCCATGG
TAGCGTTAACGCGGCCGCGATATCCCCTATAGTGAGTCGTATTACATGGTCATAGCTGTTTCCTGGCAGC
TCTGGCCCGTGTCTCAAAATCTCTGATGTTACATTGCACAAGATAAAAATATATCATCATGAACAATAAA
ACTGTCTGCTTACATAAACAGTAATACAAGGGGTGTTATGAGCCATATTCAACGGGAAACGTCGAGGCCG
CGATTAAATTCCAACATGGATGCTGATTTATATGGGTATAAATGGGCTCGCGATAATGTCGGGCAATCAG
GTGCGACAATCTATCGCTTGTATGGGAAGCCCGATGCGCCAGAGTTGTTTCTGAAACATGGCAAAGGTAG
CGTTGCCAATGATGTTACAGATGAGATGGTCAGACTAAACTGGCTGACGGAATTTATGCCTCTTCCGACC
ATCAAGCATTTTATCCGTACTCCTGATGATGCATGGTTACTCACCACTGCGATCCCCGGAAAAACAGCAT
TCCAGGTATTAGAAGAATATCCTGATTCAGGTGAAAATATTGTTGATGCGCTGGCAGTGTTCCTGCGCCG
GTTGCATTCGATTCCTGTTTGTAATTGTCCTTTTAACAGCGATCGCGTATTTCGTCTCGCTCAGGCGCAA
TCACGAATGAATAACGGTTTGGTTGATGCGAGTGATTTTGATGACGAGCGTAATGGCTGGCCTGTTGAAC
AAGTCTGGAAAGAAATGCATAAACTTTTGCCATTCTCACCGGATTCAGTCGTCACTCATGGTGATTTCTC
ACTTGATAACCTTATTTTTGACGAGGGGAAATTAATAGGTTGTATTGATGTTGGACGAGTCGGAATCGCA
GACCGATACCAGGATCTTGCCATCCTATGGAACTGCCTCGGTGAGTTTTCTCCTTCATTACAGAAACGGC
TTTTTCAAAAATATGGTATTGATAATCCTGATATGAATAAATTGCAGTTTCATTTGATGCTCGATGAGTT
TTTCTAATCAGAATTGGTTAATTGGTTGTAACACTGGCAGAGCATTACGCTGACTTGACGGGACGGCGCA
AGCTCATGACCAAAATCCCTTAACGTGAGTTACGCGTCGTTCCACTGAGCGTCAGACCCCGTAGAAAAGA
TCAAAGGATCTTCTTGAGATCCTTTTTTTCTGCGCGTAATCTGCTGCTTGCAAACAAAAAAACCACCGCT
ACCAGCGGTGGTTTGTTTGCCGGATCAAGAGCTACCAACTCTTTTTCCGAAGGTAACTGGCTTCAGCAGA
GCGCAGATACCAAATACTGTCCTTCTAGTGTAGCCGTAGTTAGGCCACCACTTCAAGAACTCTGTAGCAC
CGCCTACATACCTCGCTCTGCTAATCCTGTTACCAGTGGCTGCTGCCAGTGGCGATAAGTCGTGTCTTAC
CGGGTTGGACTCAAGACGATAGTTACCGGATAAGGCGCAGCGGTCGGGCTGAACGGGGGGTTCGTGCACA
CAGCCCAGCTTGGAGCGAACGACCTACACCGAACTGAGATACCTACAGCGTGAGCATTGAGAAAGCGCCA
CGCTTCCCGAAGGGAGAAAGGCGGACAGGTATCCGGTAAGCGGCAGGGTCGGAACAGGAGAGCGCACGAG
GGAGCTTCCAGGGGGAAACGCCTGGTATCTTTATAGTCCTGTCGGGTTTCGCCACCTCTGACTTGAGCGT
CGATTTTTGTGATGCTCGTCAGGGGGGCGGAGCCTATGGAAAAACGCCAGCAACGCGGCCTTTTTACGGT
TCCTGGCCTTTTGCTGGCCTTTTGCTCACATGTT
Features (pLannotate 1.2.2; 11 found; start..end, strand, type, name):
    121..213     +  CDS            lacI (fragment): lac repressor; lacI; The lac repressor binds to the lac operator to inhibit transcription in E. coli. This inhibition can be relieved by adding lactose or isopropyl-β-D-thiogalactopyranoside (IPTG).
    268..295     -  terminator     rrnB T2 terminator: transcription terminator T2 from the E. coli rrnB gene
    427..470     +  terminator     rrnB T1 terminator: Escherichia coli rrnB; transcription terminator T1 from the E. coli rrnB gene
    517..553     -  CDS            lacZα (fragment): LacZα fragment of β-galactosidase; lacZ fragment
    624..747     -  protein_bind   attR2: mutant version of attR; recombination site for the Gateway® LR reaction LR Clonase™
    750..1463    +  CDS            EYFP: EYFP is a basic (constitutively fluorescent) green/yellow fluorescent protein published in 1996, derived from Aequorea victoria. It is reported to be a very rapidly-maturing weak dimer with high acid sensitivity.
   1503..1523    -  protein_bind   attB3: mutant version of attB; core recombination site for the Gateway® BP reaction BP Clonase™
   1514..1599    -  protein_bind   attL1 (fragment): mutant version of attL; recombination site for the Gateway® LR reaction LR Clonase™
   1636..1654    -  promoter       T7 promoter: promoter for bacteriophage T7 RNA polymerase
   1788..2597    +  CDS            KanR: aminoglycoside phosphotransferase; aph(3')-Ia; confers resistance to kanamycin in bacteria or G418 (Geneticin®) in eukaryotes
   2744..3332    +  rep_origin     ori: high-copy-number ColE1/pMB1/pBR322/pUC origin of replication
