[The description below was written by a language model from this plasmid's Addgene catalogue record and pLannotate feature annotations shown in this document.]
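Description:
p3E-YFP-HA no-pA is a 3' entry clone for MultiSite Gateway assembly, built by BP recombination into the Invitrogen pDONR P2R-P3 donor backbone. The 3,394 bp plasmid is maintained in E. coli at high copy through a ColE1/pUC-type origin and is selected with kanamycin via an aminoglycoside phosphotransferase gene. Backbone remnants picked up by annotation include rrnB T1 and T2 transcription terminators upstream of the recombination cassette, which insulate the insert from read-through transcription, a T7 promoter on the far side of the cassette, and short lacI and lacZα fragments that have no evident functional role.

The payload is a 753 bp insert encoding EYFP, the yellow Aequorea victoria GFP derivative, with an HA epitope fused to its C-terminus. The automated feature table annotates the EYFP coding sequence but not the short HA tag, which by the catalogue description would lie in the gap between the end of EYFP and the downstream recombination site. The insert is flanked by attR2 on one side and, on the other, by a site annotated as an attB3 core overlapping an attL fragment, consistent with the attL3 expected for a 3' entry clone. There is no promoter and, as the name indicates, no polyadenylation signal, so the plasmid is not itself an expression construct. In an LR reaction with 5' and middle entry clones and a destination vector, the cassette is placed downstream of a gene of interest, presumably to produce a C-terminal YFP-HA fusion, with the polyA signal having to be provided elsewhere, such as by the destination vector. The stated uses are fluorescence imaging and epitope-based labeling or purification, as part of a toolkit for vertebrate expression constructs.
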