Addgene plasmid #82590: p3E-YFP-HA no-pA
Purpose: 3' entry vector containing HA epitope fused to C-terminus of YFP without pA for imaging, epitope labeling/purification
Depositing lab: Kryn Stankunas. Depositing organization: University of Oregon. Publication: A MultiSite Gateway Toolkit for Rapid Cloning of Vertebrate Expression Constructs with Diverse Research Applications. Fowler DK, Stewart S, Seredick S, Eisen JS, Stankunas K, Washbourne P. PLoS One. 2016 Aug 8;11(8):e0159277. doi: 10.1371/journal.pone.0159277. eCollection 2016. PONE-D-16-19476 PubMed 27500400.
Backbone
  Vector backbone: pDONR P2R-P3
  Backbone manufacturer: Invitrogen
  Total vector size (bp): 3394
Growth in bacteria
  Bacterial resistance: Kanamycin, 50 μg/mL
  Growth temperature: 37°C
  Growth strain: DH5alpha
  Copy number: High Copy
Gene/Insert
  Gene/Insert name: YFP-HA (no pA)
  Insert size (bp): 753
  Promoter: None
  Cloning method: Gateway Cloning
  Sequencing primers: 5′ M13F; 3′ M13R
Terms and licenses: Academic/Nonprofit Terms; Industry Terms: Not Available to Industry
How to cite: p3E-YFP-HA no-pA was a gift from Kryn Stankunas (Addgene plasmid # 82590 ; http://n2t.net/addgene:82590 ; RRID:Addgene_82590)
