>Addgene plasmid #82590 | p3E-YFP-HA no-pA | addgene partial sequence | sequence record 167803 | M13-F20 5'-TGTAAAACGACGGCCAGT-3'
GCTCTAGAGCTCGAATTCTACAGGTCACTAATACCATCTAAGTAGTTGGTTCATAGTGACTGCATATGTT
GTGTTTTACAGTATTATGTAGTCTGTTTTTTATGCAAAATCTAATTTAATATATTGATATTTATATCATT
TTACGTTTCTCGTTCAACTTTCTTGTACAAAGTGGCGGTGAGCAAGGGCGAGGAGCTGTTCACCGGGGTG
GTGCCCATCCTGGTCGAGCTGGACGGCGACGTAAACGGCCACAAGTTCAGCGTGTCCGGCGAGGGCGAGG
GCGATGCCACCTACGGCAAGCTGACCCTGAAGTTCATCTGCACCACCGGCAAGCTGCCCGTGCCCTGGCC
CACCCTCGTGACCACCTTCGGCTACGGCCTGCAGTGCTTCGCCCGCTACCCCGACCACATGAAGCAGCAC
GACTTCTTCAAGTCCGCCATGCCCGAAGGCTACGTCCAGGAGCGCACCATCTTCTTCAAGGACGACGGCA
ACTACAAGACCCGCGCCGAGGTGAAGTTCGAGGGCGACACCCTGGTGAACCGCATCGAGCTGAAGGGCAT
CGACTTCAAGGAGGACGGCAACATCCTGGGGCACAAGCTGGAGTACAACTACAACAGCCACAACGTCTAT
ATCATGGCCGACAAGCAGAAGAACGGCATCAAGGTGAACTTCAAGATCCGCCACAACATCGAGGACGGCA
GCGTGCAGCTCGCCGACCACTACCAGCAGAACACCCCCATCGGCGACGGCCCCGTGCTGCTGCCCGACAA
CCACTACCTGAGCTACCAGTCCGCCCTGAGCAAAGACCCCAACGAGAAGCGCGATCACATGGTCCTGCTG
GAGTTCGTGACCGCCGCCGG
