>Addgene plasmid #82590 | p3E-YFP-HA no-pA | addgene partial sequence | sequence record 167805 | M13-Rev 5'-CAGGAAACAGCTATGACC-3'
CGCGGCCGCGTTAACGCTACCATGGAGCTCCAAATAATGATTTTATTTTGACTGATAGTGACCTGTTCGT
TGCAACAAATTGATAAGCAATGCTTTTTTATAATGCCAACTTTGTATAATAAAGTTGCTATGCTGCGTAG
TCTGGTACGTCGTACGGATAGTCGACCTTGTACAGCTCGTCCATGCCGAGAGTGATCCCGGCGGCGGTCA
CGAACTCCAGCAGGACCATGTGATCGCGCTTCTCGTTGGGGTCTTTGCTCAGGGCGGACTGGTAGCTCAG
GTAGTGGTTGTCGGGCAGCAGCACGGGGCCGTCGCCGATGGGGGTGTTCTGCTGGTAGTGGTCGGCGAGC
TGCACGCTGCCGTCCTCGATGTTGTGGCGGATCTTGAAGTTCACCTTGATGCCGTTCTTCTGCTTGTCGG
CCATGATATAGACGTTGTGGCTGTTGTAGTTGTACTCCAGCTTGTGCCCCAGGATGTTGCCGTCCTCCTT
GAAGTCGATGCCCTTCAGCTCGATGCGGTTCACCAGGGTGTCGCCCTCGAACTTCACCTCGGCGCGGGTC
TTGTAGTTGCCGTCGTCCTTGAAGAAGATGGTGCGCTCCTGGACGTAGCCTTCGGGCATGGCGGACTTGA
AGAAGTCGTGCTGCTTCATGTGGTCGGGGTAGCGGGCGAAGCACTGCAGGCCGTAGCCGAAGGTGGTCAC
GAGGGTGGGCCAGGGCACGGGCAGCTTGCCGGTGGTGCAGATGAACTTCAGGGTCAGCTTGCCGTAGGTG
GCATCGCCCTCGCCCTCGCCGGACACGCTGAACTTGTGGCCGTTTACGTCGCCGTCCAGCTCGACCAGGA
TGGGCACCACCCCGGTGA
